>Addgene plasmid #250321 | pIND21-puro_SOX10-OLIG2-3xFLAG | addgene full sequence | sequence record 501229 | Addgene NGS Result
TGGAAGGGCTAATTCACTCCCAAAGAAGACAAGATATCCTTGATCTGTGGATCTACCACACACAAGGCTA
CTTCCCTGATTAGCAGAACTACACACCAGGGCCAGGGGTCAGATATCCACTGACCTTTGGATGGTGCTAC
AAGCTAGTACCAGTTGAGCCAGATAAGGTAGAAGAGGCCAATAAAGGAGAGAACACCAGCTTGTTACACC
CTGTGAGCCTGCATGGGATGGATGACCCGGAGAGAGAAGTGTTAGAGTGGAGGTTTGACAGCCGCCTAGC
ATTTCATCACGTGGCCCGAGAGCTGCATCCGGAGTACTTCAAGAACTGCTGATATCGAGCTTGCTACAAG
GGACTTTCCGCTGGGGACTTTCCAGGGAGGCGTGGCCTGGGCGGGACTGGGGAGTGGCGAGCCCTCAGAT
CCTGCATATAAGCAGCTGCTTTTTGCCTGTACTGGGTCTCTCTGGTTAGACCAGATCTGAGCCTGGGAGC
TCTCTGGCTAACTAGGGAACCCACTGCTTAAGCCTCAATAAAGCTTGCCTTGAGTGCTTCAAGTAGTGTG
TGCCCGTCTGTTGTGTGACTCTGGTAACTAGAGATCCCTCAGACCCTTTTAGTCAGTGTGGAAAATCTCT
AGCAGTGGCGCCCGAACAGGGACTTGAAAGCGAAAGGGAAACCAGAGGAGCTCTCTCGACGCAGGACTCG
GCTTGCTGAAGCGCGCACGGCAAGAGGCGAGGGGCGGCGACTGGTGAGTACGCCAAAAATTTTGACTAGC
GGAGGCTAGAAGGAGAGAGATGGGTGCGAGAGCGTCAGTATTAAGCGGGGGAGAATTAGATCGCGATGGG
AAAAAATTCGGTTAAGGCCAGGGGGAAAGAAAAAATATAAATTAAAACATATAGTATGGGCAAGCAGGGA
GCTAGAACGATTCGCAGTTAATCCTGGCCTGTTAGAAACATCAGAAGGCTGTAGACAAATACTGGGACAG
CTACAACCATCCCTTCAGACAGGATCAGAAGAACTTAGATCATTATATAATACAGTAGCAACCCTCTATT
GTGTGCATCAAAGGATAGAGATAAAAGACACCAAGGAAGCTTTAGACAAGATAGAGGAAGAGCAAAACAA
AAGTAAGACCACCGCACAGCAAGCGGCCGGCCGCTGATCTTCAGACCTGGAGGAGGAGATATGAGGGACA
ATTGGAGAAGTGAATTATATAAATATAAAGTAGTAAAAATTGAACCATTAGGAGTAGCACCCACCAAGGC
AAAGAGAAGAGTGGTGCAGAGAGAAAAAAGAGCAGTGGGAATAGGAGCTTTGTTCCTTGGGTTCTTGGGA
GCAGCAGGAAGCACTATGGGCGCAGCGTCAATGACGCTGACGGTACAGGCCAGACAATTATTGTCTGGTA
TAGTGCAGCAGCAGAACAATTTGCTGAGGGCTATTGAGGCGCAACAGCATCTGTTGCAACTCACAGTCTG
GGGCATCAAGCAGCTCCAGGCAAGAATCCTGGCTGTGGAAAGATACCTAAAGGATCAACAGCTCCTGGGG
ATTTGGGGTTGCTCTGGAAAACTCATTTGCACCACTGCTGTGCCTTGGAATGCTAGTTGGAGTAATAAAT
CTCTGGAACAGATTTGGAATCACACGACCTGGATGGAGTGGGACAGAGAAATTAACAATTACACAAGCTT
AATACACTCCTTAATTGAAGAATCGCAAAACCAGCAAGAAAAGAATGAACAAGAATTATTGGAATTAGAT
AAATGGGCAAGTTTGTGGAATTGGTTTAACATAACAAATTGGCTGTGGTATATAAAATTATTCATAATGA
TAGTAGGAGGCTTGGTAGGTTTAAGAATAGTTTTTGCTGTACTTTCTATAGTGAATAGAGTTAGGCAGGG
ATATTCACCATTATCGTTTCAGACCCACCTCCCAACCCCGAGGGGACCCGACAGGCCCGAAGGAATAGAA
GAAGAAGGTGGAGAGAGAGACAGAGACAGATCCATTCGATTAGTGAACGGATCTCGACGGTATCGCCGAA
TTCACAAATGGCAGTATTCATCCACAATTTTAAAAGAAAAGGGGGGATTGGGGGGTACAGTGCAGGGGAA
AGAATAGTAGACATAATAGCAACAGACATACAAACTAAAGAATTACAAAAACAAATTACAAAAATTCAAA
ATTTTCGGGTTTATTACAGGGACAGCAGAGATCCAGTTTGGACTAGGATCCTTTACCACTCCCTATCAGT
GATAGAGAAAAGTGAAAGTCGAGTTTACCACTCCCTATCAGTGATAGAGAAAAGTGAAAGTCGAGTTTAC
CACTCCCTATCAGTGATAGAGAAAAGTGAAAGTCGAGTTTACCACTCCCTATCAGTGATAGAGAAAAGTG
AAAGTCGAGTTTACCACTCCCTATCAGTGATAGAGAAAAGTGAAAGTCGAGTTTACCACTCCCTATCAGT
GATAGAGAAAAGTGAAAGTCGAGTTTACCACTCCCTATCAGTGATAGAGAAAAGTGAAAGTCGAGCTCGG
TACCCGGGTCGAGGTAGGCGTGTACGGTGGGAGGCCTATATAAGCAGAGCTCGTTTAGTGAACCGTCAGA
TCGCCTGGAGACGCCATCCACGCTGTTTTGACCTCCATAGAAGACACCGGGACCGATCCAGCCTCCGCGG
CCCCGAACTAGTCCAGTGTGGTGGAATTCTGCAGATATCAACAAGTTTGTACAAAAAAGCAGGCTCCACC
ATGGCGGAGGAGCAGGACCTATCGGAGGTGGAGCTGAGCCCCGTGGGCTCGGAGGAGCCCCGCTGCCTGT
CCCCGGGGAGCGCGCCCTCGCTAGGGCCCGACGGCGGCGGCGGCGGATCGGGCCTGCGAGCCAGCCCGGG
GCCAGGCGAGCTGGGCAAGGTCAAGAAGGAGCAGCAGGACGGCGAGGCGGACGATGACAAGTTCCCCGTG
TGCATCCGCGAGGCCGTCAGCCAGGTGCTCAGCGGCTACGACTGGACGCTGGTGCCCATGCCCGTGCGCG
TCAACGGCGCCAGCAAAAGCAAGCCGCACGTCAAGCGGCCCATGAACGCCTTCATGGTGTGGGCTCAGGC
AGCGCGCAGGAAGCTCGCGGACCAGTACCCGCACCTGCACAACGCTGAGCTCAGCAAGACGCTGGGCAAG
CTCTGGAGGCTGCTGAACGAAAGTGACAAGCGCCCCTTCATCGAGGAGGCTGAGCGGCTCCGTATGCAGC
ACAAGAAAGACCACCCGGACTACAAGTACCAGCCCAGGCGGCGGAAGAACGGGAAGGCCGCCCAGGGCGA
GGCGGAGTGCCCCGGTGGGGAGGCCGAGCAAGGTGGGACCGCCGCCATCCAGGCCCACTACAAGAGCGCC
CACTTGGACCACCGGCACCCAGGAGAGGGCTCCCCCATGTCAGATGGGAACCCCGAGCACCCCTCAGGCC
AGAGCCATGGCCCACCCACCCCTCCAACCACCCCGAAGACAGAGCTGCAGTCGGGCAAGGCAGACCCGAA
GCGGGACGGGCGCTCCATGGGGGAGGGCGGGAAGCCTCACATCGACTTCGGCAACGTGGACATTGGTGAG
ATCAGCCACGAGGTAATGTCCAACATGGAGACCTTTGATGTGGCTGAGTTGGACCAGTACCTGCCGCCCA
ATGGGCACCCAGGCCATGTGAGCAGCTACTCAGCAGCCGGCTATGGGCTGGGCAGTGCCCTGGCCGTGGC
CAGTGGACACTCCGCCTGGATCTCCAAGCCACCAGGCGTGGCTCTGCCCACGGTCTCACCACCTGGTGTG
GATGCCAAAGCCCAGGTGAAGACAGAGACCGCGGGGCCCCAGGGGCCCCCACACTACACCGACCAGCCAT
CCACCTCACAGATCGCCTACACCTCCCTCAGCCTGCCCCACTATGGCTCAGCCTTCCCCTCCATCTCCCG
CCCCCAGTTTGACTACTCTGACCATCAGCCCTCAGGACCCTATTATGGCCACTCGGGCCAGGCCTCTGGC
CTCTACTCGGCCTTCTCCTATATGGGGCCCTCGCAGCGGCCCCTCTACACGGCCATCTCTGACCCCAGCC
CCTCAGGGCCCCAGTCCCACAGCCCCACACACTGGGAGCAGCCAGTATATACGACACTGTCCCGGCCCGG
TTCAGGGGCCACGAATTTCTCGCTACTCAAGCAGGCCGGTGATGTCGAGGAAAACCCTGGTCCTATGGAC
TCGGACGCCAGCCTGGTGTCCAGCCGCCCGTCGTCGCCAGAGCCCGATGACCTTTTTCTGCCGGCCCGGA
GTAAGGGCAGCAGCGGCAGCGCCTTCACTGGGGGCACCGTGTCCTCGTCCACCCCGAGTGACTGCCCGCC
GGAGCTGAGCGCCGAGCTGCGCGGCGCTATGGGCTCTGCGGGCGCGCATCCTGGGGACAAGCTAGGAGGC
AGTGGCTTCAAGTCATCCTCGTCCAGCACCTCGTCGTCTACGTCGTCGGCGGCTGCGTCGTCCACCAAGA
AGGACAAGAAGCAAATGACAGAGCCGGAGCTGCAGCAGCTGCGTCTCAAGATCAACAGCCGCGAGCGCAA
GCGCATGCACGACCTCAACATCGCCATGGATGGCCTCCGCGAGGTCATGCCGTACGCACACGGCCCTTCG
GTGCGCAAGCTTTCCAAGATCGCCACGCTGCTGCTGGCGCGCAACTACATCCTCATGCTCACCAACTCGC
TGGAGGAGATGAAGCGACTGGTGAGCGAGATCTACGGGGGCCACCACGCTGGCTTCCACCCGTCGGCCTG
CGGCGGCCTGGCGCACTCCGCGCCCCTGCCCGCCGCCACCGCGCACCCGGCAGCAGCAGCGCACGCCGCA
CATCACCCCGCGGTGCACCACCCCATCCTGCCGCCCGCCGCCGCAGCGGCTGCTGCCGCCGCTGCAGCCG
CGGCTGTGTCCAGCGCCTCTCTGCCCGGATCCGGGCTGCCGTCGGTCGGCTCCATCCGTCCACCGCACGG
CCTACTCAAGTCTCCGTCTGCTGCCGCGGCCGCCCCGCTGGGGGGCGGGGGCGGCGGCAGTGGGGCGAGC
GGGGGCTTCCAGCACTGGGGCGGCATGCCCTGCCCCTGCAGCATGTGCCAGGTGCCGCCGCCGCACCACC
ACGTGTCGGCTATGGGCGCCGGCAGCCTGCCGCGCCTCACCTCCGACGCCAAGGACCCAGCTTTCTTGTA
CAAAGTGGTTGATATCCAGCACAGTGGCGGCCGCTCGAGTCTAGAGGGCCCGCGGTTCGAAGACTACAAA
GACCATGACGGTGATTATAAAGATCATGACATCGATTACAAGGATGACGATGACAAGTAGGTAAGTGATT
CGAATACCCATACGACGTCCCAGACTACGCTTAGTAATGATTAATTAAACTAGAAATTCTACCGGGTAGG
GGAGGCGCTTTTCCCAAGGCAGTCTGGAGTAACCCACCCAAGATCTGGCCTCCGCGCCGGGTTTTGGCGC
CTCCCGCGGGCGCCCCCCTCCTCACGGCGAGCCGCGTAAGATCTGGCCTCCGCGCCGGGTTTTGGCGCCT
CCCGCGGGCGCCCCCCTCCTCACGGCGAGCCTAGTCGTGAGGCTCCGGTGCCCGTCAGTGGGCAGAGCGC
ACATCGCCCACAGTCCCCGAGAAGTTGGGGGGAGGGGTCGGCAATTGAACCGGTGCCTAGAGAAGGTGGC
GCGGGGTAAACTGGGAAAGTGATGTCGTGTACTGGCTCCGCCTTTTTCCCGAGGGTGGGGGAGAACCGTA
TATAAGTGCAGTAGTCGCCGTGAACGTTCTTTTTCGCAACGGGTTTGCCGCCAGAACACAGGTAAGTGCC
GTGTGTGGTTCCCGCGGGCCTGGCCTCTTTACGGGTTATGGCCCTTGCGTGCCTTGAATTACTTCCACCT
GGCTGCAGTACGTGATTCTTGATCCCGAGCTTCGGGTTGGAAGTGGGTGGGAGAGTTCGAGGCCTTGCGC
TTAAGGAGCCCCTTCGCCTCGTGCTTGAGTTGAGGCCTGGCCTGGGCGCTGGGGCCGCCGCGTGCGAATC
TGGTGGCACCTTCGCGCCTGTCTCGCTGCTTTCGATAAGTCTCTAGCCATTTAAAATTTTTGATGACCTG
CTGCGACGCTTTTTTTCTGGCAAGATAGTCTTGTAAATGCGGGCCAAGATCTGCACACTGGTATTTCGGT
TTTTGGGGCCGCGGGCGGCGACGGGGCCCGTGCGTCCCAGCGCACATGTTCGGCGAGGCGGGGCCTGCGA
GCGCGGCCACCGAGAATCGGACGGGGGTAGTCTCAAGCTGGCCGGCCTGCTCTGGTGCCTGGCCTCGCGC
CGCCGTGTATCGCCCCGCCCTGGGCGGCAAGGCTGGCCCGGTCGGCACCAGTTGCGTGAGCGGAAAGATG
GCCGCTTCCCGGCCCTGCTGCAGGGAGCTCAAAATGGAGGACGCGGCGCTCGGGAGAGCGGGCGGGTGAG
TCACCCACACAAAGGAAAAGGGCCTTTCCGTCCTCAGCCGTCGCTTCATGTGACTCCACGGAGTACCGGG
CGCCGTCCAGGCACCTCGATTAGTTCTCGAGCTTTTGGAGTACGTCGTCTTTAGGTTGGGGGGAGGGGTT
TTATGCGATGGAGTTTCCCCACACTGAGTGGGTGGAGACTGAAGTTAGGCCAGCTTGGCACTTGATGTAA
TTCTCCTTGGAATTTGCCCTTTTTGAGTTTGGATCTTGGTTCATTCTCAAGCCTCAGACAGTGGTTCAAA
GTTTTTTTCTTCCATTTCAGGTGTCGTGAAGCGGCCGCCATGCTAGTAAATTGTCCGCTAAATTCTGGCC
GTTTTTGGCTTTTTTGTTAGACGGATCCATAACTTCGTATAATGTATGCTATACGAAGTTATGCCACCAT
GTCTAGACTGGACAAGAGCAAAGTCATAAACGGAGCTCTGGAATTACTCAATGGTGTCGGTATCGAAGGC
CTGACGACAAGGAAACTCGCTCAAAAGCTGGGAGTTGAGCAGCCTACCCTGTACTGGCACGTGAAGAACA
AGCGGGCCCTGCTCGATGCCCTGCCAATCGAGATGCTGGACAGGCATCATACCCACTTCTGCCCCCTGGA
AGGCGAGTCATGGCAAGACTTTCTGCGGAACAACGCCAAGTCATACCGCTGTGCTCTCCTCTCACATCGC
GACGGGGCTAAAGTGCATCTCGGCACCCGCCCAACAGAGAAACAGTACGAAACCCTGGAAAATCAGCTCG
CGTTCCTGTGTCAGCAAGGCTTCTCCCTGGAGAACGCACTGTACGCTCTGTCCGCCGTGGGCCACTTTAC
ACTGGGCTGCGTATTGGAGGAACAGGAGCATCAAGTAGCAAAAGAGGAAAGAGAGACACCTACCACCGAT
TCTATGCCCCCACTTCTGAGACAAGCAATTGAGCTGTTCGACCGGCAGGGAGCCGAACCTGCCTTCCTTT
TCGGCCTGGAACTAATCATATGTGGCCTGGAGAAACAGCTAAAGTGCGAAAGCGGCGGGCCGACCGACGC
CCTTGACGATTTTGACTTAGACATGCTCCCAGCCGATGCCCTTGACGACTTTGACCTTGATATGCTGCCT
GCTGACGCTCTTGACGATTTTGACCTTGACATGCTCCCCGGGTAACTAAGTAAGGATCCGCGGCCGCACT
AGAGGAATTCCGCCCCTCTCCCCCCCCCCCCTCTCCCTCCCCCCCCCCTAACGTTACTGGCCGAAGCCGC
TTGGAATAAGGCCGGTGTGCGTTTGTCTATATGTTATTTTCCACCATATTGCCGTCTTTTGGCAATGTGA
GGGCCCGGAAACCTGGCCCTGTCTTCTTGACGAGCATTCCTAGGGGTCTTTCCCCTCTCGCCAAAGGAAT
GCAAGGTCTGTTGAATGTCGTGAAGGAAGCAGTTCCTCTGGAAGCTTCTTGAAGACAAACAACGTCTGTA
GCGACCCTTTGCAGGCAGCGGAACCCCCCACCTGGCGACAGGTGCCTCTGCGGCCAAAAGCCACGTGTAT
AAGATACACCTGCAAAGGCGGCACAACCCCAGTGCCACGTTGTGAGTTGGATAGTTGTGGAAAGAGTCAA
ATGGCTCTCCTCAAGCGTATTCAACAAGGGGCTGAAGGATGCCCAGAAGGTACCCCATTGTATGGGATCT
GATCTGGGGCCTCGGTGCACATGCTTTACATGTGTTTAGTCGAGGTTAAAAAAACGTCTAGGCCCCCCGA
ACCACGGGGACGTGGTTTTCCTTTGAAAAACACGATGATAAGCTTGCCACAACCCACAAGGAGACGACCT
TCCATGACCGAGTACAAGCCCACGGTGCGCCTCGCCACCCGCGACGACGTCCCCCGGGCCGTACGCACCC
TCGCCGCCGCGTTCGCCGACTACCCCGCCACGCGCCACACCGTCGACCCGGACCGCCACATCGAGCGGGT
CACCGAGCTGCAAGAACTCTTCCTCACGCGCGTCGGGCTCGACATCGGCAAGGTGTGGGTCGCGGACGAC
GGCGCCGCGGTGGCGGTCTGGACCACGCCGGAGAGCGTCGAAGCGGGGGCGGTGTTCGCCGAGATCGGCC
CGCGCATGGCCGAGTTGAGCGGTTCCCGGCTGGCCGCGCAGCAACAGATGGAAGGCCTCCTGGCGCCGCA
CCGGCCCAAGGAGCCCGCGTGGTTCCTGGCCACCGTCGGCGTCTCGCCCGACCACCAGGGCAAGGGTCTG
GGCAGCGCCGTCGTGCTCCCCGGAGTGGAGGCGGCCGAGCGCGCCGGGGTGCCCGCCTTCCTGGAGACCT
CCGCGCCCCGCAACCTCCCCTTCTACGAGCGGCTCGGCTTCACCGTCACCGCCGACGTCGAGGTGCCCGA
AGGACCGCGCACCTGGTGCATGACCCGCAAGCCCGGTGCCTGAGCATGCCCGACGGCGAGGATCTCGTCG
TGACCCATGGCGATGCCTGCTTGCCGAATATCATGGTGGAAAATGGCCGCTTTTCTGGATTCATCGACTG
TGGCCGGCTGGGTGTGGCGGACCGCTATCAGGACATAGCGTTGGCTACCCGTGATATTGCTGAAGAGCTT
GGCGGCGAATGGGCTGACCGCTTCCTCGTGCTTTACGGTATCGCCGCTCCCGATTCGCAGCGCATCGCCT
TCTATCGCCTTCTTGACGAGTTCTTCTGATGTACAAGTAAAGCGGCCGCGACTCTAGATCATAATCAGCC
ATACCACATTTGTAGAGGTTTTACTTGCTTTAAAAAACCTCCCACACCTCCCCCTGAACCTGAAACATAA
AATGAATGCAATTGTTGTTGTTTAGTCCCTCCCAATTCGATATCAAGCTTATCGCGATAGATCCTAATCA
ACCTCTGGATTACAAAATTTGTGAAAGATTGACTGGTATTCTTAACTATGTTGCTCCTTTTACGCTATGT
GGATACGCTGCTTTAATGCCTTTGTATCATGCTATTGCTTCCCGTATGGCTTTCATTTTCTCCTCCTTGT
ATAAATCCTGGTTGCTGTCTCTTTATGAGGAGTTGTGGCCCGTTGTCAGGCAACGTGGCGTGGTGTGCAC
TGTGTTTGCTGACGCAACCCCCACTGGTTGGGGCATTGCCACCACCTGTCAGCTCCTTTCCGGGACTTTC
GCTTTCCCCCTCCCTATTGCCACGGCGGAACTCATCGCCGCCTGCCTTGCCCGCTGCTGGACAGGGGCTC
GGCTGTTGGGCACTGACAATTCCGTGGTGTTGTCGGGGAAATCATCGTCCTTTCCTTGGCTGCTCGCCTG
TGTTGCCACCTGGATTCTGCGCGGGACGTCCTTCTGCTACGTCCCTTCGGCCCTCAATCCAGCGGACCTT
CCTTCCCGCGGCCTGCTGCCGGCTCTGCGGCCTCTTCCGCGTCTTCGCCTTCGCCCTCAGACGAGTCGGA
TCTCCCTTTGGGCCGCCTCCCCGCCTGAGATCCTTTAAGACCAATGACTTACAAGGCAGCTGTAGATCTT
AGCCACTTTTTAAAAGAAAAGGGGGGACTGGAAGGGCTAATTCACTCCCAACGAAGACAAGATCTGCTTT
TTGCTTGTACTGGGTCTCTCTGGTTAGACCAGATCTGAGCCTGGGAGCTCTCTGGCTAACTAGGGAACCC
ACTGCTTAAGCCTCAATAAAGCTTGCCTTGAGTGCTTCAAGTAGTGTGTGCCCGTCTGTTGTGTGACTCT
GGTAACTAGAGATCCCTCAGACCCTTTTAGTCAGTGTGGAAAATCTCTAGCAGTAGTAGTTCATGTCATC
TTATTATTCAGTATTTATAACTTGCAAAGAAATGAATATCAGAGAGTGAGAGGCCCGGGTTAATTAAGGA
AAGGGCTAGATCATTCTTGAAGACGAAAGGGCCTCGTGATACGCCTATTTTTATAGGTTAATGTCATGAT
AATAATGGTTTCTTAGACGTCAGGTGGCACTTTTCGGGGAAATGTGCGCGGAACCCCTATTTGTTTATTT
TTCTAAATACATTCAAATATGTATCCGCTCATGAGACAATAACCCTGATAAATGCTTCAATAATATTGAA
AAAGGAAGAGTATGAGTATTCAACATTTCCGTGTCGCCCTTATTCCCTTTTTTGCGGCATTTTGCCTTCC
TGTTTTTGCTCACCCAGAAACGCTGGTGAAAGTAAAAGATGCTGAAGATCAGTTGGGTGCACGAGTGGGT
TACATCGAACTGGATCTCAACAGCGGTAAGATCCTTGAGAGTTTTCGCCCCGAAGAACGTTTTCCAATGA
TGAGCACTTTTAAAGTTCTGCTATGTGGCGCGGTATTATCCCGTGTTGACGCCGGGCAAGAGCAACTCGG
TCGCCGCATACACTATTCTCAGAATGACTTGGTTGAGTACTCACCAGTCACAGAAAAGCATCTTACGGAT
GGCATGACAGTAAGAGAATTATGCAGTGCTGCCATAACCATGAGTGATAACACTGCGGCCAACTTACTTC
TGACAACGATCGGAGGACCGAAGGAGCTAACCGCTTTTTTGCACAACATGGGGGATCATGTAACTCGCCT
TGATCGTTGGGAACCGGAGCTGAATGAAGCCATACCAAACGACGAGCGTGACACCACGATGCCTGTAGCA
ATGGCAACAACGTTGCGCAAACTATTAACTGGCGAACTACTTACTCTAGCTTCCCGGCAACAATTAATAG
ACTGGATGGAGGCGGATAAAGTTGCAGGACCACTTCTGCGCTCGGCCCTTCCGGCTGGCTGGTTTATTGC
TGATAAATCTGGAGCCGGTGAGCGTGGGTCTCGCGGTATCATTGCAGCACTGGGGCCAGATGGTAAGCCC
TCCCGTATCGTAGTTATCTACACGACGGGGAGTCAGGCAACTATGGATGAACGAAATAGACAGATCGCTG
AGATAGGTGCCTCACTGATTAAGCATTGGTAACTGTCAGACCAAGTTTACTCATATATACTTTAGATTGA
TTTAAAACTTCATTTTTAATTTAAAAGGATCTAGGTGAAGATCCTTTTTGATAATCTCATGACCAAAATC
CCTTAACGTGAGTTTTCGTTCCACTGAGCGTCAGACCCCGTAGAAAAGATCAAAGGATCTTCTTGAGATC
CTTTTTTTCTGCGCGTAATCTGCTGCTTGCAAACAAAAAAACCACCGCTACCAGCGGTGGTTTGTTTGCC
GGATCAAGAGCTACCAACTCTTTTTCCGAAGGTAACTGGCTTCAGCAGAGCGCAGATACCAAATACTGTT
CTTCTAGTGTAGCCGTAGTTAGGCCACCACTTCAAGAACTCTGTAGCACCGCCTACATACCTCGCTCTGC
TAATCCTGTTACCAGTGGCTGCTGCCAGTGGCGATAAGTCGTGTCTTACCGGGTTGGACTCAAGACGATA
GTTACCGGATAAGGCGCAGCGGTCGGGCTGAACGGGGGGTTCGTGCACACAGCCCAGCTTGGAGCGAACG
ACCTACACCGAACTGAGATACCTACAGCGTGAGCTATGAGAAAGCGCCACGCTTCCCGAAGGGAGAAAGG
CGGACAGGTATCCGGTAAGCGGCAGGGTCGGAACAGGAGAGCGCACGAGGGAGCTTCCAGGGGGAAACGC
CTGGTATCTTTATAGTCCTGTCGGGTTTCGCCACCTCTGACTTGAGCGTCGATTTTTGTGATGCTCGTCA
GGGGGGCGGAGCCTATGGAAAAACGCCAGCAACGCGGCCTTTTTACGGTTCCTGGCCTTTTGCTGGCCTT
TTGCTCACATGTTCTTTCCTGCGTTATCCCCTGATTCTGTGGATAACCGTATTACCGCCTTTGAGTGAGC
TGATACCGCTCGCCGCAGCCGAACGACCGAGCGCAGCGAGTCAGTGAGCGAGGAAGCGGAAGAGCGCCCA
ATACGCAAACCGCCTCTCCCCGCGCGTTGGCCGATTCATTAATGCAGCAAGCTCATGGCTGACTAATTTT
TTTTATTTATGCAGAGGCCGAGGCCGCCTCGGCCTCTGAGCTATTCCAGAAGTAGTGAGGAGGCTTTTTT
GGAGGCCTAGGCTTTTGCAAAAAGCTCCCCGTGGCACGACAGGTTTCCCGACTGGAAAGCGGGCAGTGAG
CGCAACGCAATTAATGTGAGTTAGCTCACTCATTAGGCACCCCAGGCTTTACACTTTATGCTTCCGGCTC
GTATGTTGTGTGGAATTGTGAGCGGATAACAATTTCACACAGGAAACAGCTATGACATGATTACGAATTT
CACAAATAAAGCATTTTTTTCACTGCATTCTAGTTGTGGTTTGTCCAAACTCATCAATGTATCTTATCAT
GTCTGGATCAACTGGATAACTCAAGCTAACCAAAATCATCCCAAACTTCCCACCCCATACCCTATTACCA
CTGCCAATTACCTGTGGTTTCATTTACTCTAAACCTGTGATTCCTCTGAATTATTTTCATTTTAAAGAAA
TTGTATTTGTTAAATATGTACTACAAACTTAGTAGT
Features (pLannotate 1.2.2; 41 found; start..end, strand, type, name):
    377..634     +  LTR            5' LTR (truncated): truncated 5' long terminal repeat (LTR) from HIV-1
    681..806     +  misc_feature   HIV-1 Ψ: packaging signal of human immunodeficiency virus type 1
    790..1128    +  CDS            HIV-1 gag (fragment): gag protein from human immunodeficiency virus 1; gag
   1303..1536    +  misc_feature   RRE: The Rev response element (RRE) of HIV-1 allows for Rev-dependent mRNA export from the nucleus to the cytoplasm.
   1913..2013    +  CDS            Rev (fragment): human immunodeficiency virus 1 (HIV-1) Rev protein; rev; enhances nuclear export of unspliced and incompletely spliced viral mRNAs
   2058..2175    +  misc_feature   cPPT/CTS: central polypurine tract and central termination sequence of HIV-1
   2230..2500    +  protein_bind   tetracycline response element: contains seven copies of the tetracycline operator tetO tetracycline repressor TetR
   2511..2528    +  misc_feature   MCS (fragment): pUC18/19 multiple cloning site
   2533..2571    +  promoter       minimal CMV promoter: human cytomegalovirus (CMV) immediate early promoter
   2701..2725    +  protein_bind   attB1: mutant version of attB; recombination site for the Gateway® BP reaction BP Clonase™
   2731..4128    +  CDS            SOX10: SOX10_HUMAN - Experimental evidence at protein level: Swiss-Prot protein existence level 1. Transcription factor that plays a central role in developing and mature glia (By similarity). Specifically activates expression of myelin genes, during oligodendrocyte (OL) maturation, such as DUSP15 and MYRF, thereby playing a central role in oligodendrocyte maturation and CNS myelination (By similarity). Once induced, MYRF cooperates with SOX10 to implement the myelination program (By similarity). Transcriptional activator of MITF, acting synergistically with PAX3 (PubMed:21965087). Transcriptional ac
   4195..5163    +  CDS            OLIG2: OLIG2_HUMAN - Also known as BHLHB1, BHLHE19, PRKCBP2, RACK17. Experimental evidence at protein level: Swiss-Prot protein existence level 1. Required for oligodendrocyte and motor neuron specification in the spinal cord, as well as for the development of somatic motor neurons in the hindbrain. Functions together with ZNF488 to promote oligodendrocyte differentiation. Cooperates with OLIG1 to establish the pMN domain of the embryonic neural tube. Antagonist of V2 interneuron and of NKX2-2-induced V3 interneuron development. From Homo sapiens (Human).
   5165..5189    -  protein_bind   attB2: mutant version of attB; recombination site for the Gateway® BP reaction BP Clonase™
   5242..5307    +  CDS            3xFLAG: three tandem FLAG® epitope tags, followed by an enterokinase cleavage site
   5384..5419    +  promoter       PGK promoter (fragment): mouse phosphoglycerate kinase 1 promoter
   5437..5492    +  promoter       UbC promoter (fragment): human ubiquitin C promoter
   5505..5560    +  promoter       UbC promoter (fragment): human ubiquitin C promoter
   5571..6749    +  promoter       EF-1α promoter: strong constitutive promoter for human elongation factor EF-1α
   6763..6812    +  promoter       UbC promoter (fragment): human ubiquitin C promoter
   6819..6852    -  protein_bind   loxP: Cre-mediated recombination occurs in the 8-bp core sequence (GCATACAT). Cre recombinase
   6859..7556    +  CDS            rtTA3 (fragment): reverse tetracycline transactivator 3 activates expression from Tet-responsive promoters in the presence of doxycycline
   7486..7596    +  CDS            VP48: 3 tandem repeats of the minimal activation domain of herpes simplex virus VP16 (Cheng et al., 2013)
   7769..8231    +  misc_feature   IRES: internal ribosome entry site (IRES) of the encephalomyocarditis virus (EMCV)
   8264..8863    +  CDS            PuroR: puromycin N-acetyltransferase; pac from Streptomyces alboniger; confers resistance to puromycin
   8862..9129    +  CDS            NeoR/KanR (fragment): aminoglycoside phosphotransferase confers resistance to neomycin, kanamycin, and G418 (Geneticin®)
   9157..9240    +  CDS            large T antigen (fragment): large T antigen from SV40 (simian virus 40)
   9274..9294    +  misc_feature   MCS (fragment): pBluescript multiple cloning site
   9306..9894    +  misc_feature   WPRE: woodchuck hepatitis virus posttranscriptional regulatory element
   9902..9967    +  CDS            nef (fragment): NEF_HV1Z2 - Experimental evidence at protein level: Swiss-Prot protein existence level 1. Extracellular Nef protein targets CD4(+) T-lymphocytes for apoptosis by interacting with CXCR4 surface receptors. From Human immunodeficiency virus type 1 group M subtype D (isolate Z2/CDC-Z34) (HIV-1).
   9969..10202   +  LTR            3' LTR (ΔU3): self-inactivating 3' long terminal repeat (LTR) from HIV-1
  10407..10511   +  promoter       AmpR promoter: bla
  10512..11372   +  CDS            AmpR: β-lactamase; bla; confers resistance to ampicillin, carbenicillin, and related antibiotics
  11543..12131   +  rep_origin     ori: high-copy-number ColE1/pMB1/pBR322/pUC origin of replication
  12314..12368   +  CDS            lacI (fragment): lac repressor; lacI; The lac repressor binds to the lac operator to inhibit transcription in E. coli. This inhibition can be relieved by adding lactose or isopropyl-β-D-thiogalactopyranoside (IPTG).
  12374..12467   +  rep_origin     SV40 ori (fragment): SV40 origin of replication
  12492..12529   +  CDS            lacI (fragment): lac repressor; lacI; The lac repressor binds to the lac operator to inhibit transcription in E. coli. This inhibition can be relieved by adding lactose or isopropyl-β-D-thiogalactopyranoside (IPTG).
  12542..12563   +  protein_bind   CAP binding site: CAP binding activates transcription in the presence of cAMP. E. coli catabolite activator protein
  12578..12608   +  promoter       lac promoter: promoter for the E. coli lac operon
  12612..12634   +  protein_bind   lac operator (fragment): The lac repressor binds to the lac operator to inhibit transcription in E. coli. This inhibition can be relieved by adding lactose or isopropyl-β-D-thiogalactopyranoside (IPTG). lac repressor encoded by lacI
  12666..12749   +  polyA_signal   SV40 poly(A) signal (fragment): SV40 polyadenylation signal
  12916..329     +  CDS            nef (fragment) (across the origin): NEF_HV1BR - Experimental evidence at protein level: Swiss-Prot protein existence level 1. Extracellular Nef protein targets CD4(+) T-lymphocytes for apoptosis by interacting with CXCR4 surface receptors (PubMed:14990729). From Human immunodeficiency virus type 1 group M subtype B (isolate BRU/LAI) (HIV-1).
