[The description below was written by a language model from this plasmid's Addgene catalogue record and pLannotate feature annotations shown in this document.]
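Description:
pIND21-puro_SOX10-OLIG2-3xFLAG is an all-in-one, tetracycline-inducible lentiviral expression plasmid of about 12.9 kb, built on the pIND21-puro backbone for delivery into mammalian cells. It is propagated in E. coli through a high-copy ColE1/pUC-type origin with ampicillin selection (AmpR). The viral portion comprises a truncated HIV-1 5' LTR, the Ψ packaging signal with a gag fragment, the RRE for Rev-dependent export of the genomic RNA, cPPT/CTS, a WPRE to enhance transcript expression, and a self-inactivating ΔU3 3' LTR. Packaging functions therefore have to be supplied in trans.

The payload consists of two cassettes. In the first, a tetracycline response element with seven tetO copies joined to a minimal CMV promoter (recorded as TRE2) drives human SOX10 and OLIG2. These were inserted by Gateway cloning between attB1 and attB2 and are encoded as a single polyprotein, with a P2A self-cleaving peptide between them so that two separate transcription factors are produced. A backbone-encoded 3xFLAG tag lies downstream of attB2, at the C-terminal end of OLIG2. The depositor notes that an HA tag is not expressed. In the second cassette, a constitutive EF-1α promoter drives the reverse transactivator (annotated as rtTA3), followed by an EMCV IRES and the puromycin resistance gene. Transduced cells can thus be selected with puromycin and express the Tet-On activator, and adding doxycycline switches on SOX10 and OLIG2. A single loxP site sits between the EF-1α promoter and rtTA. The many short promoter, NeoR, lacI and SV40 fragments in the feature table appear to be backbone remnants rather than functional elements.

Both factors are central to oligodendrocyte specification and maturation, and the associated publication concerns induced differentiation of human oligodendrocytes by lineage transcription factor expression.
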