Addgene plasmid #250321: pIND21-puro_SOX10-OLIG2-3xFLAG
Purpose: Tetracycline-inducible expression of SOX10-OLIG2 as polyprotein linked by self cleavage sites P2A. rtTA (Tet-ON) is driven the EF1alpha promoter.
Depositing lab: Michael Wehr. Depositing organization: Systasy Bioscience GmbH. Publication: Expression of Lineage Transcription Factors Identifies Differences in Transition States of Induced Human Oligodendrocyte Differentiation. Raabe FJ, Stephan M, Waldeck JB, Huber V, Demetriou D, Kannaiyan N, Galinski S, Glaser LV, Wehr MC, Ziller MJ, Schmitt A, Falkai P, Rossner MJ. Cells. 2022 Jan 11;11(2):241. doi: 10.3390/cells11020241. PubMed 35053357.
Backbone
  Vector backbone: pIND21-puro
  Backbone size w/o insert (bp): 10400
  Total vector size (bp): 12915
  Vector type: Mammalian Expression, Lentiviral
  Selectable markers: Puromycin
Growth in bacteria
  Bacterial resistance: Ampicillin, 100 μg/mL
  Growth temperature: 37°C
  Growth strain: NEB Stable
  Copy number: High Copy
Gene/Insert
  Gene/Insert name: SOX10-P2A-OLIG2
  Species: H. sapiens (human)
  Insert size (bp): 2400
  Entrez Gene: SOX10 (a.k.a. DOM, PCWH, SOX-10, WS2E, WS4, WS4C); OLIG2 (a.k.a. BHLHB1, OLIGO2, PRKCBP2, RACK17, bHLHe19)
  Promoter: TRE2
  Tag / fusion protein: 3xFLAG (C terminal on backbone)
  Cloning method: Gateway Cloning
  Sequencing primers: 5′ TCGCCTGGAGACGCCATCC; 3′ AGATCTTGGGTGGGTTACTCC
Terms and licenses: Academic/Nonprofit Terms; Industry Terms: Not Available to Industry
Depositor comments: The HA tag is not expressed.
How to cite: pIND21-puro_SOX10-OLIG2-3xFLAG was a gift from Michael Wehr (Addgene plasmid # 250321 ; http://n2t.net/addgene:250321 ; RRID:Addgene_250321)
